>Addgene plasmid #217312 | pLSPR27 | addgene full sequence | sequence record 443462 | Addgene NGS Result
CTGACGCGCCCTGTAGCGGCAAGATCTGCCCATAGACTTCAAATCATGGAATTGGACGTTTATCTTCTTG
CTTTGGATATCCACCCTATCGTACAATCTTGGCACTTTGGATCATACGAGGCACTTTGCGGACTAGGGAA
TGGTTATCATCAATTTCTTGGACCTCTCCATGACACCTGGCATCGTCGAGCTACCACAGCCCCCTGAATT
CTTAAAGGCGAACCCCCCTTCCTAGGAACCTTGAGCGCTGGACTGGATGGCACTCTGAGACCGCCTATGC
TTAAGGACGCGAGCTTACCCTTCCATTGATGGAAGTCGATCATTTATGATAATAGAACACGGCGGAACTT
GACTTTACAGGCCAAGGGAAGCAACAGGAGAAGAAGCTAAGGTTATAACAGGCTCAGCATATTTGTATAT
ACGGTGCCATTCAACGCTGAACACTTTGTACTCACGGTCTGCCCGTTGAATAACACCATCTGCTGATGAT
CATCCCAATTTGTGAGTCTTATTTGCCATTGATCCTGGTGTATAACCGATACTGAAGCCCTTTAGGTCTG
ATCAGTTATAGACGTGGTATATTCATTCTTCCTAGATTAGCTATGCCGAAAGAGATGGATACCTTGATGT
GACTGGAATGCCATGAAGCAGGAGATTGTAGCAGCTCAAATTGGAGAAGGATGTTGCAACCGTCGGCCGT
GAAGGTCTTGTCATATCTTTGTCTGCCTGGGAGAATATGTACAAGTGCCCCGATGTTACTGATGGAAAAC
ATCGTGTGGCGCGCCACGATACTTGTGTTAATTAAACCAAACCAGTCTGTGCCAAGTGGATTGCTTATGC
ATCGAGTGGCGAGCCCACTGACCTCTGGGCCCCTTTTTTGAACTATAAAAAGCGGCCAAGTCTGATTTCG
GTCTCACAATCATCAACATCGACTTCTCTTTTCGCCTCGATCAACCTAAACAACGGTCACTCAGCCATGA
ACTGGACAATGGAATATTTCGCCTTGCCTTGGATCTTTGGCCTCTAGACTCAATCAACGTCAGGATAAAG
GTGAGCATAGGTTGCTCACTCACTGTAGCCTTTTTTTCCCTTCTTCTTGGTCCAGATGGTTCCCAAGGCT
CTATAAAGTGTATCTGTCAGTTCCACTTCCTTACTCCGAAGCGATTCAGAGTTGTAAAGTGCGTCTGACC
CCCTGATTATATCTCAAAGTCCCTTCACAAATTCAGACATGATGCGATAAAGTGCCGGATTGTCATTCGC
GTCTTGTGACTGTATAGAAAGTGCCGGCATCCTCTTTTCTTTTCCTCTTTGGCCGAGCGACTCAGAGTTG
TGAAGCCTGCTGGTATCTGTCTGTTCCCTTGCCCTGATAAAGAATATCGAAGAGCATTTCTTTGATTCAC
AATACGTTGACGAATGGTGTGATGGATCCTAAGCAGCGCCAGCCCTTTGAACTTGTGTCGAAAAAAAAAA
AAAAACAGCATATGATACGTAAAGGGAAGAAAAGGATGGAGCTGACTGTTTTGACAGGCATAATTTTGAG
CGTGCTTCATTGGCCGGTTTATCTGTATTAACACGGAAGAGATGTAGAAACTAGCTTCCTGGTTTCAGAG
ACAAGGAGCCATGAAGATCCTGAGGATTCAACGGCGTTGCTGAGGGTGGGAAGGATGGTATTGTTGTCTG
TAGATAGATTAATGGGCATATAATGTCAAAAAAGATGATTGACACGATGTCTGTCTCGAATTCGCAGTGT
GCTAAAATTGTATCACTTCTCTAATATGTATATATACACCCTCTAAGGAAAATTAACCCCTTACCGCCTT
CACTCAGAAGAACTCGTCAAGAAGGCGATAGAAGGCGATGCGCTGCGAATCGGGAGCGGCGATACCGTAA
AGCACGAGGAAGCGGTCAGCCCATTCGCCGCCAAGCTCTTCAGCAATATCACGGGTAGCCAACGCTATGT
CCTGATAGCGGTCCGCCACACCCAGCCGGCCACAGTCGATGAATCCAGAAAAGCGGCCATTTTCCACCAT
GATATTCGGCAAGCAGGCATCGCCATGGGTCACGACGAGATCCTCGCCGTCGGGCATGCGCGCCTTGAGC
CTGGCGAACAGTTCGGCTGGCGCGAGCCCCTGATGCTCTTCGTCCAGATCATCCTGATCGACAAGACCGG
CTTCCATCCGAGTACGTGCTCGCTCGATGCGATGTTTCGCTTGGTGGTCGAATGGGCAGGTAGCCGGATC
AAGCGTATGCAGCCGCCGCATTGCATCAGCCATGATGGATACTTTCTCGGCAGGAGCAAGGTGGGATGAC
AGGAGATCCTGCCCCGGCACTTCGCCCAATAGCAGCCAGTCCCTTCCCGCTTCAGTGACAACGTCGAGCA
CAGCTGCGCAAGGAACGCCCGTCGTGGCCAGCCACGATAGCCGCGCTGCCTCGTCCTGCAGTTCATTCAG
GGCACCGGACAGGTCGGTCTTGACAAAAAGAACCGGGCGCCCCTGCGCTGACAGCCGGAACACGGCGGCA
TCAGAGCAGCCGATTGTCTGTTGTGCCCAGTCATAGCCGAATAGCCTCTCCACCCAAGCGGCCGGAGAAC
CTGCGTGCAATCCATCTTGTTCAATCATAGACATGTTGGGCGAGTTTACTAATGGAAAAAGACAATTAGC
AAAGAGGCTGCATATTAGGAGACGCGGTGAAGATTGGGGAGGACAATAGGGTCCGTGCACCAAAAAGTCC
TGACGGCAGCTCTGTTCAACGCACATCCATCTCTTCCAGCTATGCGTGTGGCACCAGCACGGATGGATTG
TTGCACCAAAAGGACAAGGCGAGATGGATGCAGGTCGAGGCGATGCGGTGCTATCGGCCCTCGTTGTCGA
ACGCCACGTCGTCCTCTCGGCGACCGTCAATCCTGGAAGGAAATGACCAAGCGTGCACCCAGCATCCAGC
ATCCAACATCCAGCACCCAGCACCTAGCACCCATGATCCAATGGCCGGCATGCAGATCAGCGTGGGGAGA
GCACCATCTAGCAGCCCCTGGCAGGCCCAGCATTGTGCTCGGATGTGCGATAGGCGGTGGGTGCGATAAG
GTGGATTAGTGGAGGATGGAGGACTGAGTGGCGGGCAAGGGAAGGGGGCGGGAAGATGACTCACCTTGGG
CAGTGGGTGGGGGATGCGGTATAGGGGATGTATGTGGATGCTGGCGGAGGATAGAAGCTGTAAGCTGAGC
TGGTGCCAACGGTGACGCTGTGAGAGTGGTCTCGGCGACCCTGACGGCGACTCGGCGTTACCCCGTGTGG
CACACCGGACGCGCGTCGAGTGACGTTGCTGCTATTGTTGTTACCATCATCCTCTCCTCCGACAACCATA
CACTCAGTGCACACCATGCCACTCGAATCCTGCATGCTTATGTGAGTCCTCCCCTTCCCGTGCGCCGCTC
TCCAGCTCACATCCTCGCAGCCATGGACTCAACCCTATCTCGGTCTATTCTTTTGATTTATAAGGGATTT
TGCCGATTTCGGCCTATTGGTTAAAAAAATGAGCTGATTTAACAAAAATTTAACGCGAATTTTAACAAAA
TATTAACGCTTACAATTTCCATTCGCCATTCAGGCTGCGCAACTGTTGGGAAGGGCGATCGGTGCGGGCC
TCTTCGCTATTACGCCAGCTGGCGAAAGGGGGATGTGCTGCAAGGCGATTAAGTTGGGTAACGCCAGGGT
TTTCCCAGTCACGACGTTGTAAAACGACGGCCAGTGAGCGCGCGTAATACGACTCACTATAGGGCGAATT
GGGTACCGGGCCCCCCCTCGACATTCTATGCTATACGGTACAAGATTGTGGCTACTATGCAAGCTCCATA
GCGAATGATCTTACACTGACCTTGTCGACCGTTCTGAATGATTAACAATGGTCGCAAGTGTGGTTGACCC
ACCTGCGGGCGCTTCTTAACTATCTATCATCGGTATGTCAAGTATCACTCCCTTTAAACAAAAGAATAAG
AGCATAATACAGCAGTCTCATCATGGCAACCCTTCGCGCAATGTACAAAAAGCAGCCAGAAGCCCCCACG
CACAAGCAATAATGTCGTGTTCTACCCTGCCATGAACAAGCGTCATGGCCATTAGCGAACGCCCCAATAT
TCAGCCCCATTCGCCAAGCAAGTTGCCTCGCCCCCTTCCCAGAAGATCATGGGCATCTCGTCTTCTTCTA
ATTTCGCATTTTGTGAAGCTCCATTCATGCACGTCGGCTTCTGGACGACTCTTATCATATGCATTGGCCT
GCTCGGTGTGAGGATGAGCCACTCCCACATGTTTAGACGGCAGGGGCCTCTTGCCACCCGTTGAATTTTT
GGTGCGAAGACGTGCCTGGGAACGACCTCCACTTTAAATTTCTCCGTTGTTGCGGTCGCTCCATCCTCCT
CACATTTCTTGCCTCCTAAGTCCCATGTGCCACACTCGGTGAAAAACGGAGTTTGATACGGATGAAATTT
CCAGTGAGCTTTTCACATTCTGGAGGTTTCGAAAAAAATTGTGGGATTTTCTGAATTAATCCGAGAATCC
GCCCTGCCCATCAACCGGAAAGAATTAAATCCCTCGCACATTCCTTTCTCCCACCACCTTCTTTATCTCT
ACATTCTTTAACCAAAACACCTAGGTGAGTACCCAAAGTCTTTTGACACCTTTGAAAATCCGCGCCAGTC
GTAGGGCACGTAAAACAATTCTCGCTGGTGGCTTCTGCAGGTGAAGTCGGGGCAGAGTGGAGCTGAGCAT
GGTCGACCACCCACATCATTCTGTCTTGTTTTTGGCGATGTCTTCCATGCTTTTGCCCTCATCTGTTGCG
TCGACTGCAGAGTACTGTTTTGCCACTACTGAGCTCAACATGGGCTTGTGTGTGGTGAAGAAAAAAATTT
GGTGGCTCTTGAAAATTTTCAACCCATCGGATACATGCCCTTCCAACTCACAACGCCCTAACACTTTATT
GTCCTATCATTGCCTCTTCGCACATGCTAACGATCTCCACAGAAAACTTCAAAATGCCTCAGTCCTGGGA
GGAGCTCGCCGCTGACAAGCGTGCCCGTCTCGCTAAGACCATCCCTGACGAGTGGAAGGTCCAGACCCTC
CCTGCCGAGGACTCCGTTATTGACTTCCCTAAGAAGTCTGGCATCCTTTCTGAGGCCGAGCTCAAGATCA
CTGAGGCCTCCGCTGCTGACCTTGTCTCCAAGCTCGCCGCCGGTGAGTTGACCTCTGTCGAGGTTACCCT
TGCTTTCTGTAAGCGAGCTGCTATCGCCCAGCAGTTGACTAACTGCGCCCACGAGTTCTTCCCTGACGCC
GCTCTCGCCCAGGCTAGGGAGCTCGACGAGTACTACGCTAAGCACAAGAGGCCCGTTGGTCCTCTCCACG
GCCTCCCCATCTCTCTCAAGGACCAGCTTCGAGTCAAGGGCTACGAGACTTCTATGGGCTACATCTCTTG
GCTTAACAAGTACGACGAGGGCGACTCTGTTCTCACTACCATGCTCCGTAAGGCCGGTGCCGTCTTCTAC
GTCAAGACCTCTGTCCCCCAGACCCTCATGGTCTGCGAGACTGTCAACAACATCATCGGCCGTACCGTCA
ACCCTCGTAACAAGAACTGGTCTTGCGGCGGCTCCTCTGGTGGTGAGGGTGCCATCGTTGGCATTCGTGG
TGGCGTCATCGGTGTTGGTACCGACATTGGTGGCTCTATTCGAGTCCCCGCCGCCTTCAACTTCCTCTAC
GGTCTTAGGCCCTCCCACGGCCGACTCCCCTACGCTAAGATGGCCAACTCCATGGAGGGTCAGGAGACCG
TCCACTCCGTTGTCGGCCCCATTACCCACTCTGTTGAGGACCTCCGTCTCTTCACCAAGTCCGTCCTCGG
TCAGGAGCCTTGGAAGTACGACTCCAAGGTCATCCCCATGCCCTGGCGTCAGTCCGAGTCTGACATTATT
GCCTCCAAGATCAAGAACGGCGGCCTCAACATCGGCTACTACAACTTCGACGGCAACGTCCTTCCTCACC
CTCCTATCCTCCGTGGCGTCGAGACCACCGTCGCCGCTCTCGCCAAGGCCGGTCACACCGTCACCCCCTG
GACCCCTTACAAGCACGACTTCGGCCACGACCTCATCTCCCACATCTACGCCGCTGACGGCTCCGCCGAC
GTTATGCGTGACATCTCCGCTTCCGGCGAGCCCGCCATTCCTAACATCAAGGACCTTCTCAACCCCAACA
TCAAGGCTGTTAACATGAACGAGCTCTGGGACACCCACCTCCAGAAGTGGAACTACCAGATGGAGTACCT
TGAGAAGTGGCGAGAGGCTGAGGAGAAGGCCGGCAAGGAGGTGAGTAGATCACAATTTGTAACAGGTTGG
ATGATAAGTCCCCGGTCTAACATGTAGCGACGACACTGAAGCTCACTTCTTGTAGCTCGACGCCATCATC
GCCCCCATTACCCCTACCGCTGCCGTTCGACACGACCAGTTCCGATACTACGGCTACGCCTCTGTCATCA
ACCTCCTCGACTTCACCTCCGTCGTTGTTCCCGTTACCTTCGCCGACAAGAACATCGACAAGAAGAACGA
GTCCTTCAAGGCCGTTTCCGAGCTTGACGCCCTCGTCCAGGAGGAGTACGACCCCGAGGCCTACCACGGC
GCTCCCGTTGCTGTCCAGGTTATCGGTCGAAGGCTCTCCGAGGAGAGGACCTTGGCCATTGCTGAGGAGG
TCGGCAAGTTGCTCGGTAACGTCGTCACTCCTGGTTCTGGCGGTGGTGGCTCCGGCATGGTCTCTAAGGG
CGAGGAGCTCATCAAGGAGAACATGCGTATGAAGGTCGTCATGGAGGGTTCTGTCAACGGCCACCAGTTC
AAGTGCACTGGTGAGGGTGAGGGCAGGCCCTACGAGGGTGTCCAGACCATGAGGATCAAGGTCATCGAGG
GTGGTCCCCTCCCTTTCGCCTTCGACATTCTTGCCACTTCTTTCATGTACGGCTCCCGTACCTTCATCAA
GTACCCCGCCGACATCCCTGACTTCTTCAAGCAGTCCTTCCCTGAGGGTTTCACTTGGGAGAGGGTTACC
AGGTACGAGGACGGTGGTGTCGTCACCGTCACCCAGGACACCTCCCTTGAGGACGGCGAGCTCGTCTACA
ACGTCAAGGTCAGGGGCGTTAACTTCCCCTCCAACGGTCCCGTCATGCAGAAGAAGACCAAGGGTTGGGA
GCCTAACACTGAGATGATGTACCCTGCTGACGGTGGTCTCAGGGGTTACACTGACATCGCTCTCAAGGTT
GACGGTGGTGGCCACCTCCACTGCAACTTCGTCACTACTTACAGGTCTAAGAAGACCGTCGGCAACATCA
AGATGCCCGGTGTCCACGCCGTTGACCACCGTCTCGAGAGGATCGAGGAGTCCGACAACGAGACCTACGT
TGTCCAGAGGGAGGTCGCTGTTGCCAAGTACTCCAACCTTGGTGGTGGCATGGACGAGCTCTACAAGTAG
AAGGTTGAGCGCGTAATAGTGGGTTGGTCTTGTCTCTATCCATTCATCTGTGAGACATACTGATTTCAAC
TTTTTCATCAGATAATAAGGATGGTGTGAGATAAGCAAGGCTGGGTTATGAGGTTTGGGACTAGATGGTG
TTTCGCGTCTAAAGGTGAGTCTTCGTTGGTTCAATCACATTGATCTGATCGCTGATCAATTGTCAGCCTC
TGAATGTGCTCTTGAAGAAAATGGTTGTCTGTAAGAATCCAGAACCAAAAACGGTCATTTCAAGTATGTA
TCCTCCGTGAAGTTCCTTTAGCTCTTGCTAATATTGGACTTTAGCGTGCTTTAGCCAAAGACAGGGTCGC
GAGGTTAAGAGGATGGGCCAGGAAAAATCTAAGTTAGATTTGTCACACAAAGAAAAAGATTGTCTCAGTT
TTGGTTTTGTTTGGTTTGATTTATGCATAGGAAATATTTATGATCGAAATCACTCATTTCCTGCTTCGTA
AATATCATCTACTATATGCTTCGTAAATGTCCATCTCCTACATATTGTGGATATGATAAATGCAATCCTC
TCGTCTACACTCTCGGCTTATGCCTTTGTCTTCTTTGCGCTCCTTTTAGCCTTCTTTTTATTCCTAGTCT
TCAAGCCCATCGGTGGAGCTCCAGCTTTTGTTCCCTTTAGTGAGGGTTAATTGCGCGCTTGGCGTAATCA
TGGTCATAGCTGTTTCCTGTGTGAAATTGTTATCCGCTCACAATTCCACACAACATACGAGCCGGAAGCA
TAAAGTGTAAAGCCTGGGGTGCCTAATGAGTGAGCTAACTCACATTAATTGCGTTGCGCTCACTGCCCGC
TTTCCAGTCGGGAAACCTGTCGTGCCAGCTGCATTAATGAATCGGCCAACGCGCGGGGAGAGGCGGTTTG
CGTATTGGGCGCTCTTCCGCTTCCTCGCTCACTGACTCGCTGCGCTCGGTCGTTCGGCTGCGGCGAGCGG
TATCAGCTCACTCAAAGGCGGTAATACGGTTATCCACAGAATCAGGGGATAACGCAGGAAAGAACATGTG
AGCAAAAGGCCAGCAAAAGGCCAGGAACCGTAAAAAGGCCGCGTTGCTGGCGTTTTTCCATAGGCTCCGC
CCCCCTGACGAGCATCACAAAAATCGACGCTCAAGTCAGAGGTGGCGAAACCCGACAGGACTATAAAGAT
ACCAGGCGTTTCCCCCTGGAAGCTCCCTCGTGCGCTCTCCTGTTCCGACCCTGCCGCTTACCGGATACCT
GTCCGCCTTTCTCCCTTCGGGAAGCGTGGCGCTTTCTCATAGCTCACGCTGTAGGTATCTCAGTTCGGTG
TAGGTCGTTCGCTCCAAGCTGGGCTGTGTGCACGAACCCCCCGTTCAGCCCGACCGCTGCGCCTTATCCG
GTAACTATCGTCTTGAGTCCAACCCGGTAAGACACGACTTATCGCCACTGGCAGCAGCCACTGGTAACAG
GATTAGCAGAGCGAGGTATGTAGGCGGTGCTACAGAGTTCTTGAAGTGGTGGCCTAACTACGGCTACACT
AGAAGAACAGTATTTGGTATCTGCGCTCTGCTGAAGCCAGTTACCTTCGGAAAAAGAGTTGGTAGCTCTT
GATCCGGCAAACAAACCACCGCTGGTAGCGGTGGTTTTTTTGTTTGCAAGCAGCAGATTACGCGCAGAAA
AAAAGGATCTCAAGAAGATCCTTTGATCTTTTCTACGGGGTCTGACGCTCAGTGGAACGAAAACTCACGT
TAAGGGATTTTGGTCATGAGATTATCAAAAAGGATCTTCACCTAGATCCTTTTAAATTAAAAATGAAGTT
TTAAATCAATCTAAAGTATATATGAGTAAACTTGGTCTGACAGTTACCAATGCTTAATCAGTGAGGCACC
TATCTCAGCGATCTGTCTATTTCGTTCATCCATAGTTGCCTGACTCCCCGTCGTGTAGATAACTACGATA
CGGGAGGGCTTACCATCTGGCCCCAGTGCTGCAATGATACCGCGAGACCCACGCTCACCGGCTCCAGATT
TATCAGCAATAAACCAGCCAGCCGGAAGGGCCGAGCGCAGAAGTGGTCCTGCAACTTTATCCGCCTCCAT
CCAGTCTATTAATTGTTGCCGGGAAGCTAGAGTAAGTAGTTCGCCAGTTAATAGTTTGCGCAACGTTGTT
GCCATTGCTACAGGCATCGTGGTGTCACGCTCGTCGTTTGGTATGGCTTCATTCAGCTCCGGTTCCCAAC
GATCAAGGCGAGTTACATGATCCCCCATGTTGTGCAAAAAAGCGGTTAGCTCCTTCGGTCCTCCGATCGT
TGTCAGAAGTAAGTTGGCCGCAGTGTTATCACTCATGGTTATGGCAGCACTGCATAATTCTCTTACTGTC
ATGCCATCCGTAAGATGCTTTTCTGTGACTGGTGAGTACTCAACCAAGTCATTCTGAGAATAGTGTATGC
GGCGACCGAGTTGCTCTTGCCCGGCGTCAATACGGGATAATACCGCGCCACATAGCAGAACTTTAAAAGT
GCTCATCATTGGAAAACGTTCTTCGGGGCGAAAACTCTCAAGGATCTTACCGCTGTTGAGATCCAGTTCG
ATGTAACCCACTCGTGCACCCAACTGATCTTCAGCATCTTTTACTTTCACCAGCGTTTCTGGGTGAGCAA
AAACAGGAAGGCAAAATGCCGCAAAAAAGGGAATAAGGGCGACACGGAAATGTTGAATACTCATACTCTT
CCTTTTTCAATATTATTGAAGCATTTATCAGGGTTATTGTCTCATGAGCGGATACATATTTGAATGTATT
TAGAAAAATAAACAAATAGGGGTTCCGCGCACATTTCCCCGAAAAGTGCCAC
Features (pLannotate 1.2.2; 17 found; start..end, strand, type, name):
      4..20      +  rep_origin     f1 ori (fragment): f1 bacteriophage origin of replication; arrow indicates direction of (+) strand synthesis
   1827..2618    -  CDS            neo: KKA2_KLEPN - Also known as kan, nptII. Experimental evidence at protein level: Swiss-Prot protein existence level 1. Resistance to kanamycin, neomycin, paromomycin, ribostamycin, butirosin and gentamicin B. From Klebsiella pneumoniae.
   3457..3588    +  rep_origin     M13 ori (fragment): M13 bacteriophage origin of replication; arrow indicates direction of (+) strand synthesis
   3592..3747    -  CDS            lacZα (fragment): LacZα fragment of β-galactosidase; lacZ fragment
   3755..3773    +  promoter       T7 promoter: promoter for bacteriophage T7 RNA polymerase
   3782..3801    -  misc_feature   MCS (fragment): pBluescript multiple cloning site
   5024..6340    +  CDS            amdS (fragment): AMDS_EMENI - Experimental evidence at transcript level: Swiss-Prot protein existence level 2. Allows acetamide to be used as a sole carbon or nitrogen source. From Emericella nidulans (strain FGSC A4 / ATCC 38163 / CBS 112.46 / NRRL 194 / M139) (Aspergillus nidulans).
   6426..6752    +  CDS            amdS (fragment): AMDS_EMENI - Experimental evidence at transcript level: Swiss-Prot protein existence level 2. Allows acetamide to be used as a sole carbon or nitrogen source. From Emericella nidulans (strain FGSC A4 / ATCC 38163 / CBS 112.46 / NRRL 194 / M139) (Aspergillus nidulans).
   6777..7487    +  CDS            mRuby3: mRuby3 is a basic (constitutively fluorescent) red fluorescent protein published in 2016, derived from Entacmaea quadricolor. It has low acid sensitivity.
   8154..8172    -  promoter       T3 promoter: promoter for bacteriophage T3 RNA polymerase
   8217..8233    -  protein_bind   lac operator: The lac repressor binds to the lac operator to inhibit transcription in E. coli. This inhibition can be relieved by adding lactose or isopropyl-β-D-thiogalactopyranoside (IPTG). lac repressor encoded by lacI
   8241..8271    -  promoter       lac promoter: promoter for the E. coli lac operon
   8286..8307    -  protein_bind   CAP binding site: CAP binding activates transcription in the presence of cAMP. E. coli catabolite activator protein
   8320..8412    -  CDS            lacI (fragment): lac repressor; lacI; The lac repressor binds to the lac operator to inhibit transcription in E. coli. This inhibition can be relieved by adding lactose or isopropyl-β-D-thiogalactopyranoside (IPTG).
   8595..9183    -  rep_origin     ori: high-copy-number ColE1/pMB1/pBR322/pUC origin of replication
   9354..10214   -  CDS            AmpR: β-lactamase; bla; confers resistance to ampicillin, carbenicillin, and related antibiotics
  10215..10319   -  promoter       AmpR promoter: bla
