[The description below was written by a language model from this plasmid's Addgene catalogue record and pLannotate feature annotations shown in this document.]
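Description:
pLSPR27 is an integrative expression plasmid for the pathogenic yeast Cryptococcus neoformans, built on pSDMA57, a modified pBluescript II SK(−) vector. In E. coli it is maintained at high copy from a ColE1/pUC-type origin and selected with ampicillin through the bla gene and its promoter. Leftover pBluescript elements flank the cloning region, including f1/M13 origin fragments, lacZα and lac promoter/operator sequences, and T7 and T3 promoters. The plasmid carries no fungal replication origin. According to the depositor, it is designed to insert into the C. neoformans genome by homologous recombination at the Safe Haven site, although the feature table does not annotate the targeting sequences. The table also shows a neo (nptII) coding sequence in the backbone. The catalogue entry does not mention it and lists amdS as the selectable marker, so the role of neo in the fungus is not stated in the record.

The payload, assembled by Gibson cloning into the multiple cloning site, is a chimeric open reading frame. The Aspergillus nidulans acetamidase gene amdS (called amdS2 by the depositor) is fused at its C terminus to the red fluorescent protein mRuby3 and driven by the native C. neoformans TEF1 promoter. The amdS coding sequence is annotated as two fragments separated by a short gap. This may reflect an intron, but the record does not explain it. Acetamidase allows acetamide to be used as a sole carbon or nitrogen source, so the fusion combines a growth-based phenotype with a fluorescent readout in a single protein. The construct serves as the TEF1-driven version of this dual phenotypic reporter. The sequenced record (10,342 nt) is slightly longer than the listed vector size (10,326 bp).
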