Addgene plasmid #217312: pLSPR27
Purpose: TEF1(p)-amdS:mRuby3 fusion reporter
Depositing lab: James Fraser. Depositing organization: University of Queensland. Publication: A Chimeric ORF Fusion Phenotypic Reporter for Cryptococcus neoformans. Phillips-Rose LS, Yu CK, West NP, Fraser JA. J Fungi (Basel). 2024 Aug 12;10(8):567. doi: 10.3390/jof10080567. PubMed 39194893.
Backbone
  Vector backbone: pSDMA57
  Backbone manufacturer: Stratagene
  Total vector size (bp): 10326
  Vector type: Yeast Expression
  Selectable markers: amdS
Growth in bacteria
  Bacterial resistance: Ampicillin, 100 μg/mL
  Growth temperature: 37°C
  Growth strain: NEB Stable
  Copy number: High Copy
Gene/Insert
  Gene/Insert name: Acetamidase (alt name: amdS)
  Species: Aspergillus nidulans
  Insert size (bp): 4330
  Promoter: TEF1
  Tag / fusion protein: mRuby3 (C terminal on insert)
  Cloning method: Gibson Cloning
  Sequencing primers: 5′ M13F; 3′ M13r
Terms and licenses: Academic/Nonprofit Terms; Industry Terms: Not Available to Industry
Depositor comments: Contains the amdS2 mRuby3 fusion reporter in the multicloning site of pSDMA57 which is a modified pBluescript II -SK backbone vector. The vector is designed integration into the Cryptococcus neoformans genome via homologous recombination with the Safe Haven site. This construct contains the native C. neoformans TEF1 promoter upstream of the fusion reporter.
How to cite: pLSPR27 was a gift from James Fraser (Addgene plasmid # 217312 ; http://n2t.net/addgene:217312 ; RRID:Addgene_217312)
